Addgene plasmid #145431: pGBW-m4046281
Purpose: Yeast Expression plasmid for SARS-CoV-2 nsp10
Depositing lab: Ginkgo Bioworks & Benjie Chen. Depositing organization: Ginkgo Bioworks.
Backbone
  Vector backbone: AmpR; 2u URA3
  Backbone size w/o insert (bp): 4078
  Vector type: Yeast Expression
  Selectable markers: URA3
Growth in bacteria
  Bacterial resistance: Ampicillin, 100 μg/mL
  Growth temperature: 37°C
  Growth strain: DH5alpha
  Copy number: High Copy
Gene/Insert
  Gene/Insert name: SARS-CoV-2 nsp10
  Species: S. cerevisiae (budding yeast); Severe acute respiratory syndrome coronavirus 2
  Insert size (bp): 416
  Mutation: Saccharomyces cerevisiae recode 1
  Entrez Gene: ORF1ab (a.k.a. GU280_gp01)
  Promoter: pTEF1
  Tag / fusion protein: Cleavable thrombin;3xFLAG (C terminal on backbone)
  Cloning method: Unknown
Resource information
  A portion of this plasmid was derived from a plasmid made by: GinkgoBioworks
Depositor comments: NCBI Reference Sequence: YP_009725306.1Created by gene synthesis with Not1 site.
How to cite: pGBW-m4046281 was a gift from Ginkgo Bioworks & Benjie Chen (Addgene plasmid # 145431 ; http://n2t.net/addgene:145431 ; RRID:Addgene_145431)
