[The description below was written by a language model from this plasmid's Addgene catalogue record and pLannotate feature annotations shown in this document.]
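Description:
pGBW-m4046281 is a yeast episomal expression plasmid for producing the SARS-CoV-2 non-structural protein 10 (nsp10) in Saccharomyces cerevisiae. It is a shuttle vector. In E. coli it replicates from a high-copy ColE1/pUC-type origin and is selected with ampicillin through a β-lactamase gene, which the annotation shows being driven by a cat promoter. In yeast it is maintained by the 2μ origin, which supports multicopy episomal replication. Yeast selection uses the URA3 auxotrophic marker, which complements uracil auxotrophy and can be counterselected with 5-FOA. The bacterial modules are flanked by short insulating terminators (T3Te, T7Te, tonB). A small rop annotation lies next to AmpR, although the catalogue lists the plasmid as high copy.

The expression cassette places a synthetic nsp10 coding sequence of about 416 bp under the constitutive TEF1 promoter, with the CYC1 terminator downstream. The insert was made by gene synthesis and recoded for S. cerevisiae codon usage ("recode 1"). It corresponds to the nsp10 segment of the ORF1ab polyprotein. The backbone supplies a C-terminal thrombin-cleavable 3xFLAG tag, which would allow immunodetection or affinity purification followed by tag removal; the automated feature table detects only a fragment of the 3xFLAG sequence.

During infection, nsp10 acts as a cofactor that stimulates the nsp14 exoribonuclease and the nsp16 2'-O-methyltransferase, contributing to viral mRNA cap methylation. The record states no use beyond yeast expression of nsp10.

The annotated sequence is 5,224 nt, somewhat longer than the sum of the listed backbone and insert sizes.
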