Features (pLannotate 1.2.2; 14 found; start..end, strand, type, name):
     10..417     +  promoter       TEF1 promoter: S. cerevisiae TEF1; promoter for EF-1α
    434..850     +  CDS            R1A_SARS2 (fragment) (sequence withheld): Experimental evidence at protein level: Swiss-Prot protein existence level 1. [Non-structural protein 10]: Plays a pivotal role in viral transcription by stimulating both nsp14 3'-5' exoribonuclease and nsp16 2'-O-methyltransferase activities. Therefore plays an essential role in viral mRNAs cap methylation. From Severe acute respiratory syndrome coronavirus 2 (2019-nCoV) (SARS-CoV-2).
    868..885     +  CDS            3xFLAG (fragment): three tandem FLAG® epitope tags, followed by an enterokinase cleavage site
    963..1135    +  terminator     CYC1 terminator (fragment): S. cerevisiae CYC1; transcription terminator for CYC1
   1171..1347    +  promoter       URA3 promoter (fragment): S. cerevisiae URA3
   1348..2151    +  CDS            URA3: orotidine-5'-phosphate decarboxylase, required for uracil biosynthesis; S. cerevisiae URA3; yeast auxotrophic marker, counterselectable with 5-fluoroorotic acid (5-FOA)
   2234..3216    -  rep_origin     2μ ori: yeast 2μ plasmid origin of replication
   3294..3323    +  terminator     T3Te terminator: phage T3 early transcription terminator
   3345..3932    +  rep_origin     ori: high-copy-number ColE1/pMB1/pBR322/pUC origin of replication
   3944..3971    -  terminator     T7Te terminator: phage T7 early transcription terminator
   3995..4186    -  CDS            rop: Rop protein, which maintains plasmids at low copy number; rop
   4187..5047    -  CDS            AmpR: β-lactamase; bla; confers resistance to ampicillin, carbenicillin, and related antibiotics
   5048..5150    -  promoter       cat promoter: promoter of the E. coli cat gene encoding chloramphenicol acetyltransferase
   5151..5182    -  terminator     tonB terminator: bidirectional E. coli tonB-P14 transcription terminator
>Addgene plasmid #145431 | pGBW-m4046281 | depositor full sequence | sequence record 287608 | Full Sequence
GCGGCCGCCCCACACACCATAGCTTCAAAATGTTTCTACTCCTTTTTTACTCTTCCAGATTTTCTCGGAC
TCCGCGCATCGCCGTACCACTTCAAAACACCCAAGCACAGCATACTAAATTTCCCCTCTTTCTTCCTCTA
GGGTGTCGTTAATTACCCGTACTAAAGGTTTGGAAAAGAAAAAAGAGACCGCCTCGTTTCTTTTTCTTCG
TCGAAAAAGGCAATAAAAATTTTTATCACGTTTCTTTTTCTTGAAAATTTTTTTTTTTGATTTTTTTCTC
TTTCGATGACCTCCCATTGATATTTAAGTTAATAAACGGTCTTCAATTTCTCAAGTTTCAGTTTCATTTT
TCTTGTTCTATTACAACTTTTTTTACTTCTTGCTCATTAGAAAGAAAGCATAGCAATCTAATCTAAGTTT
TAATTACAAAATG
[417 nt withheld, positions 434-850]
CTCGTGCCGAGAGGTTCTGATTATAAAGATCATGATGGTGATTATAAAGATCATGATATTGATTATAAAG
ATGATGATGATAAATAAACAGGCCCCTTTTCCTTTGTCGATATCATGTAATTAGTTATGTCACGCTTACA
TTCACGCCCTCCTCCCACATCCGCTCTAACCGAAAAGGAAGGAGTTAGACAACCTGAAGTCTAGGTCCCT
ATTTATTTTTTTTAATAGTTATGTTAGTATTAAGAACGTTATTTATATTTCAAATTTTTCTTTTTTTTCT
GTACAAAGCGGCCGCCGAACCACTAGTGCACTGCAGTACACGGTTTCCTTGAAATTTTTTTGATTCGGTA
ATCTCCGAACAGAAGGAAGAACGAAGGAAGGAGCACAGACTTAGATTGGTATATATACGCATATGTAGTG
TTGAAGAAACATGAAATTGCCCAGTATTCTTAACCCAACTGCACAGAACAAAAACGTGCAGGAAACGAAG
ATAAATCATGTCGAAAGCTACATATAAGGAACGTGCTGCTACTCATCCTAGTCCTGTTGCTGCCAAGCTA
TTTAATATCATGCACGAAAAGCAAACAAACTTGTGTGCTTCATTGGATGTTCGTACCACCAAGGAATTAC
TGGAGTTAGTTGAAGCATTAGGTCCCAAAATTTGTTTACTAAAAACACATGTGGATATCTTGACTGATTT
TTCCATGGAGGGCACAGTTAAGCCGCTAAAGGCATTATCCGCCAAGTACAATTTTTTACTCTTCGAGGAC
AGAAAATTTGCTGACATTGGTAATACAGTCAAATTGCAGTACTCTGCGGGTGTATACAGAATAGCAGAAT
GGGCAGACATTACGAATGCACACGGTGTGGTGGGCCCAGGTATTGTTAGCGGTTTGAAGCAGGCGGCAGA
AGAAGTAACAAAGGAACCTAGAGGCCTTTTGATGTTAGCAGAATTGTCATGCAAGGGCTCCCTATCTACT
GGAGAATATACTAAGGGTACTGTTGACATTGCGAAGAGCGACAAAGATTTTGTTATCGGCTTTATTGCTC
AAAGAGACATGGGTGGAAGAGATGAAGGTTACGATTGGTTGATTATGACACCCGGTGTGGGTTTAGATGA
CAAGGGAGATGCATTGGGTCAACAGTATAGAACCGTGGATGATGTGGTTTCTACAGGATCTGACATTATT
ATTGTTGGAAGAGGACTATTTGCAAAGGGAAGGGATGCTAAGGTAGAGGGTGAACGTTACAGAAAAGCAG
GCTGGGAAGCATATTTGAGAAGATGCGGCCAGCAAAACTAAAAAACTGTATTATAAGTAAATGCATGTAT
ACTAAACTCACAAATTAGAGCTTCAATTTAATTATATCAGTTATTACCCGAGTAACGAAGCATCTGTGCT
TCATTTTGTAGAACAAAAATGCAACGCGAGAGCGCTAATTTTTCAAACAAAGAATCTGAGCTGCATTTTT
ACAGAACAGAAATGCAACGCGAAAGCGCTATTTTACCAACGAAGAATCTGTGCTTCATTTTTGTAAAACA
AAAATGCAACGCGAGAGCGCTAATTTTTCAAACAAAGAATCTGAGCTGCATTTTTACAGAACAGAAATGC
AACGCGAGAGCGCTATTTTACCAACAAAGAATCTATACTTCTTTTTTGTTCTACAAAAATGCATCCCGAG
AGCGCTATTTTTCTAACAAAGCATCTTAGATTACTTTTTTTCTCCTTTGTGCGCTCTATAATGCAGTCTC
TTGATAACTTTTTGCACTGTAGGTCCGTTAAGGTTAGAAGAAGGCTACTTTGGTGTCTATTTTCTCTTCC
ATAAAAAAAGCCTGACTCCACTTCCCGCGTTTACTGATTACTAGCGAAGCTGCGGGTGCATTTTTTCAAG
ATAAAGGCATCCCCGATTATATTCTATACCGATGTGGATTGCGCATACTTTGTGAACAGAAAGTGATAGC
GTTGATGATTCTTCATTGGTCAGAAAATTATGAACGGTTTCTTCTATTTTGTCTCTATATACTACGTATA
GGAAATGTTTACATTTTCGTATTGTTTTCGATTCACTCTATGAATAGTTCTTACTACAATTTTTTTGTCT
AAAGAGTAATACTAGAGATAAACATAAAAAATGTAGAGGTCGAGTTTAGATGCAAGTTCAAGGAGCGAAA
GGTGGATGGGTAGGTTATATAGGGATATAGCACAGAGATATATAGCAAAGAGATACTTTTGAGCAATGTT
TGTGGAAGCGGTATTCGCAATATTTTAGTAGCTCGTTACAGTCCGGTGCGTTTTTGGTTTTTTGAAAGTG
CGTCATCAGAGCGCTTTTGGTTTTCAAAAGCGCTCTGAAGTTCCTATACTTTCTAGCTAGAGAATAGGAA
CTTCCCGAGCGGCCGCGTGTTACAAGCTTGACTCCAGCGTAACTGGACTGCAATCAACTCACTGGCTCAC
CTTCACGGGTGGGCCTTTCTTCGGTAGAAAATCAAAGGATCTTCTTGAGATCCTTTTTTTCTGCGCGTAA
TCTGCTGCTTGCAAACAAAAAAACCACCGCTACCAGCGGTGGTTTGTTTGCCGGATCAAGAGCTACCAAC
TCTTTTTCCGAGGTAACTGGCTTCAGCAGAGCGCAGATACCAAATACTGTTCTTCTAGTGTAGCCGTAGT
TAGGCCACCACTTCAAGAACTCTGTAGCACCGCCTACATACCTCGCTCTGCTAATCCTGTTACCAGTGGC
TGCTGCCAGTGGCGATAAGTCGTGTCTTACCGGGTTGGACTCAAGACGATAGTTACCGGATAAGGCGCAG
CGGTCGGGCTGAACGGGGGGTTCGTGCACACAGCCCAGCTTGGAGCGAACGACCTACACCGAACTGAGAT
ACCTACAGCGTGAGCTATGAGAAAGCGCCACGCTTCCCGAAGGGAGAAAGGCGGACAGGTATCCGGTAAG
CGGCAGGGTCGGAACAGGAGAGCGCACGAGGGAGCTTCCAGGGGTAAACGCCTGGTATCTTTATAGTCCT
GTCGGGTTTCGCCACCTCTGACTTGAGCATCGATTTTTGTGATGCTCGTCAGGGGGGCGGAGCCTATGGA
AAAACGCCAGCAACGCAGAAAGGCCCACCCGAAGGTGAGCCAGGTGATTACATTTGGGCCCTCATCAGAG
GTTTTCACCGTCATCACCGAAACGCGCGAGGCAGCTGCGGTAAAGCTCATCAGCGTGGTCGTGAAGCGAT
TCACAGATGTCTGCCTGTTCATCCGCGTCCAGCTCGTTGAGTTTCTCCAGAAGCGTTAATGTCTGGCTTC
TGATAAAGCGGGCCATGTTAAGGGCGGTTTTTTCCTGTTTGGTCACTTACCAATGCTTAATCAGTGAGGC
ACCTATCTCAGCGATCTGTCTATTTCGTTCATCCATAGTTGCCTGACTCCCCGTCGTGTAGATAACTACG
ATGCGGGAGGGCTTACCATCTGGCCCCAGTGCTGCAATGATACCGCGAGACCCACGCTCACCGGCTCCAG
ATTTATCAGCAATAAACCAGCCAGCCGGGAGGGCCGAGCGCAGAAGTGATCCTGCAACTTTATCCGCCTC
CATCCAGTCTATTAATTGTTGCCGGGAAGCTAGAGTAAGTAGTTCGCCAGTTAATAGTTTGCGCAACGTT
GTTGCCATTGCTACAGGCATCGTGGTGTCACGCTCGTCGTTTGGTATGGCTTCATTCAGCTCCGGTTCCC
AACGATCAAGGCGAGTTACATGATCCCCCATGTTGTGCAAAAAAGCGGTTAGCTCCTTCGGTCCTCCGAT
CGTTGCCAGAAGTAAGTTGGCCGCAGTGTTATCACTCATGGTTATGGCAGCACTGCATAATTCTCTTACT
GTCATGCCATCCGTGAGATGCTTTTCTGTGACTGGTGAGTACTCAACCAAGTCATTCTGAGAATAGTGTA
TGCGGCGACCGAGTTGCTCTTGCCCGGCGTCAATACGGGATAATACCGCGCCACATAGCAGAACTTTAAA
AGTGCTCATCATTGGAAAACGTTCTTCGGGGCGTAAACTCTCAAGGATCTTACCGCTGTTGAGATCCAGT
TCGATGTAACCCACTCGTGCACCCAACTGATCTTCAGCATCTTTTACTTTCACCAGCGTTTCTGGGTGAG
CAAAAACAGGAAGGCAAAATGCCGCAAAAAAGGGAATAAGGGCGACACGGAAATGTTGAATACTCATTTT
AGCTTCCTTAGCTCCTGAAAATCTCGATAACTCAAAAAATACGCCCGGTAGTGATCTTATTTCATTATGG
TGAAAGTTGGAACCTCTTACGTGCCGATCAAGTCAAAAGCCTCCGGTCGGAGGCTTTTGACTTTCTGCTA
TGGAGGTCAGGTATGATTTAAATGGTCAGTTAGA
